Addgene plasmid #170404: pBEL2252
Purpose: For expresson of LetA-[LetB PLL6->4] operon from E. coli. N-terminal his tag on LetA, araBAD promoter
Depositing lab: Gira Bhabha & Damian Ekiert. Depositing organization: NYU Grossman School of Medicine. Publication: Role of Ring6 in the Function of the E. coli MCE Protein LetB. Vieni C, Coudray N, Isom GL, Bhabha G, Ekiert DC. J Mol Biol. 2022 Jan 22;434(7):167463. doi: 10.1016/j.jmb.2022.167463. PubMed 35077766.
Backbone
  Vector backbone: pBAD-His
  Backbone manufacturer: Thermo Fisher
  Backbone size w/o insert (bp): 4571
  Vector type: Bacterial Expression
Growth in bacteria
  Bacterial resistance: Ampicillin, 100 μg/mL
  Growth temperature: 37°C
  Growth strain: DH5alpha
  Copy number: High Copy
Gene/Insert
  Gene/Insert name: LetAB (alt name: yebST)
  Species: E. coli
  Mutation: LetA-LetB(Δ700-716, replace with 455-479)
  Entrez Gene: letB (a.k.a. b1834, ECK1833, yebT); letA (a.k.a. b1833, ECK1832, yebS)
  Tag / fusion protein: 8xHis2xQH and TEV cleavage site on LetA (N terminal on insert)
Terms and licenses: Academic/Nonprofit Terms; Industry Terms: Not Available to Industry
How to cite: pBEL2252 was a gift from Gira Bhabha & Damian Ekiert (Addgene plasmid # 170404 ; http://n2t.net/addgene:170404 ; RRID:Addgene_170404)
