[The description below was written by a language model from this plasmid's Addgene catalogue record and pLannotate feature annotations shown in this document.]
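Description:
pBEL2252 is a bacterial expression plasmid built on the pBAD-His backbone for arabinose-inducible production of the E. coli LetA–LetB (YebS–YebT) operon carrying an engineered LetB variant. It is propagated in E. coli at high copy from a ColE1/pMB1-type origin and selected with ampicillin through the bla (AmpR) gene. An M13 phage origin is also annotated. The sequenced record is 8,685 nt. The annotation additionally picks up a loxP site and short fragments of an MCS, RSF origin, bom, rop and a tetracycline-resistance cassette. These appear to be nonfunctional backbone remnants rather than designed elements, and the record assigns them no role.

Expression is driven by the araBAD promoter, with the divergently transcribed araC gene supplying the regulator that represses the promoter without L-arabinose and activates it in its presence. Downstream lie the letA (yebS) and letB (yebT) coding sequences in their native operon arrangement, with slightly overlapping annotated reading frames, followed by the rrnB T1 and T2 terminators. According to the catalogue fields, LetA carries an N-terminal 8xHis/2xQH tag followed by a TEV protease cleavage site, allowing affinity purification and tag removal. The tag itself is not annotated in the feature table. LetB has residues 700–716 deleted and replaced with residues 455–479, described in the record as "PLL6->4", which suggests that a loop element of the sixth ring is substituted with the corresponding one from the fourth. LetB is an MCE protein thought to span the periplasm as part of a transport pathway contributing to membrane integrity. The construct was made for work on the role of Ring6 in LetB function, and the inducible promoter and cleavable tag suit it to controlled expression and purification of the mutant.
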