Features (pLannotate 1.2.2; 18 found; start..end, strand, type, name):
      1..879     -  CDS            araC: L-arabinose regulatory protein; araC
    906..1190    +  promoter       araBAD promoter: araBAD; promoter of the L-arabinose operon of E. coli; the araC regulatory gene is transcribed in the opposite direction (Guzman et al., 1995)
   1281..2561    +  CDS            yebS: YEBS_ECOLI - Experimental evidence at protein level: Swiss-Prot protein existence level 1. Component of a transport pathway that contributes to membrane integrity. From Escherichia coli (strain K12).
   2533..5187    +  CDS            yebT: YEBT_ECOLI - Experimental evidence at protein level: Swiss-Prot protein existence level 1. Component of a transport pathway that contributes to membrane integrity (PubMed:27795327). May directly span the intermembrane space, facilitating the transport of substrates across the periplasm (Probable). From Escherichia coli (strain K12).
   5352..5467    +  ncRNA          5S rRNA: Accession: RF00001 - 5S ribosomal RNA
   5471..5557    +  terminator     rrnB T1 terminator: Escherichia coli rrnB; transcription terminator T1 from the E. coli rrnB gene
   5649..5676    +  terminator     rrnB T2 terminator: transcription terminator T2 from the E. coli rrnB gene
   5695..5786    +  promoter       AmpR promoter: bla
   5787..6647    +  CDS            AmpR: β-lactamase; bla; confers resistance to ampicillin, carbenicillin, and related antibiotics
   6689..7069    +  rep_origin     M13 ori (sequence partly withheld): M13 bacteriophage origin of replication; arrow indicates direction of (+) strand synthesis
   7255..7842    +  rep_origin     ori: high-copy-number ColE1/pMB1/pBR322/pUC origin of replication
   7939..7972    +  protein_bind   loxP: Cre-mediated recombination occurs in the 8-bp core sequence (GCATACAT). Cre recombinase
   8002..8020    +  misc_feature   MCS (fragment): pBluescript multiple cloning site
   8046..8171    +  rep_origin     RSF ori (fragment): Plasmids containing the RSF 1030 origin of replication can be propagated in E. coli cells that contain additional plasmids with compatible origins.
   8176..8227    -  misc_feature   bom (fragment): basis of mobility region from pBR322
   8343..8382    -  CDS            rop (fragment): Rop protein, which maintains plasmids at low copy number; rop
   8383..8568    -  CDS            TcR (fragment): tetracycline efflux protein; tet; confers resistance to tetracycline
   8578..8596    +  promoter       tet promoter (fragment): E. coli promoter for tetracycline efflux protein gene
>Addgene plasmid #170404 | pBEL2252 | addgene full sequence | sequence record 334320 | Addgene NGS Result
TTATGACAACTTGACGGCTACATCATTCACTTTTTCTTCACAACCGGCACGGAACTCGCTCGGGCTGGCC
CCGGTGCATTTTTTAAATACCCGCGAGAAATAGAGTTGATCGTCAAAACCAACATTGCGACCGACGGTGG
CGATAGGCATCCGGGTGGTGCTCAAAAGCAGCTTCGCCTGGCTGATACGTTGGTCCTCGCGCCAGCTTAA
GACGCTAATCCCTAACTGCTGGCGGAAAAGATGTGACAGACGCGACGGCGACAAGCAAACATGCTGTGCG
ACGCTGGCGATATCAAAATTGCTGTCTGCCAGGTGATCGCTGATGTACTGACAAGCCTCGCGTACCCGAT
TATCCATCGGTGGATGGAGCGACTCGTTAATCGCTTCCATGCGCCGCAGTAACAATTGCTCAAGCAGATT
TATCGCCAGCAGCTCCGAATAGCGCCCTTCCCCTTGCCCGGCGTTAATGATTTGCCCAAACAGGTCGCTG
AAATGCGGCTGGTGCGCTTCATCCGGGCGAAAGAACCCCGTATTGGCAAATATTGACGGCCAGTTAAGCC
ATTCATGCCAGTAGGCGCGCGGACGAAAGTAAACCCACTGGTGATACCATTCGCGAGCCTCCGGATGACG
ACCGTAGTGATGAATCTCTCCTGGCGGGAACAGCAAAATATCACCCGGTCGGCAAACAAATTCTCGTCCC
TGATTTTTCACCACCCCCTGACCGCGAATGGTGAGATTGAGAATATAACCTTTCATTCCCAGCGGTCGGT
CGATAAAAAAATCGAGATAACCGTTGGCCTCAATCGGCGTTAAACCCGCCACCAGATGGGCATTAAACGA
GTATCCCGGCAGCAGGGGATCATTTTGCGCTTCAGCCATACTTTTCATACTCCCGCCATTCAGAGAAGAA
ACCAATTGTCCATATTGCATCAGACATTGCCGTCACTGCGTCTTTTACTGGCTCTTCTCGCTAACCAAAC
CGGTAACCCCGCTTATTAAAAGCATTCTGTAACAAAGCGGGACCAAAGCCATGACAAAAACGCGTAACAA
AAGTGTCTATAATCACGGCAGAAAAGTCCACATTGATTATTTGCACGGCGTCACACTTTGCTATGCCATA
GCATTTTTATCCATAAGATTAGCGGATCCTACCTGACGCTTTTTATCGCAACTCTCTACTGTTTCTCCAT
ACCCGTTTTTTTGGGCTAGCCGAAGGGTGAATTATGCATCACCATCACCACCATCACCATCAGCATCAAC
ACGAAAATCTGTATTTTCAGATGGCTCTTAACACACCACAAATTACGCCGACAAAAAAGATAACAGTGAG
GGCAATCGGCGAGGAACTGCCGCGTGGTGATTACCAACGTTGCCCGCAATGTGACATGCTGTTTAGCCTG
CCCGAGATAAATTCTCATCAAAGTGCCTATTGTCCGCGCTGTCAGGCAAAAATTCGTGACGGGCGCGACT
GGTCGCTAACGCGCCTGGCGGCAATGGCCTTCACCATGCTGTTGCTTATGCCGTTTGCCTGGGGCGAACC
GCTGTTGCATATCTGGCTGTTAGGCATTCGTATTGACGCCAACGTTATGCAAGGCATCTGGCAAATGACC
AAACAGGGCGATGCGATAACGGGGTCGATGGTCTTTTTCTGCGTTATTGGTGCCCCGCTCATTCTGGTGA
CCTCCATAGCTTATTTATGGTTTGGTAACCGACTGGGAATGAATTTACGTCCGGTACTGCTGATGCTTGA
GCGACTTAAAGAGTGGGTAATGCTCGATATCTACCTGGTCGGCATTGGCGTTGCTTCTATAAAGGTACAG
GATTATGCCCATATCCAGGCTGGTGTCGGCTTGTTCTCTTTTGTGGCGTTGGTGATTTTAACGACGGTGA
CGTTGTCACATCTTAATGTCGAAGAACTGTGGGAGCGATTTTATCCGCAGCGCCCCGCTACGCGTAGGGA
CGAGAAACTTCGTGTCTGTCTTGGGTGCCATTTTACCGGCTATCCAGATCAGCGTGGTCGCTGCCCGCGT
TGCCATATCCCGCTACGCCTGCGTCGCCGTCATAGTCTGCAAAAATGCTGGGCGGCGCTGTTAGCGTCAA
TCGTTTTATTGTTACCTGCCAACCTGTTGCCTATTTCTATCATTTATCTGAACGGAGGACGGCAGGAAGA
TACAATTCTTTCCGGAATTATGTCGCTGGCAAGTAGCAACATTGCGGTTGCAGGAATCGTGTTTATCGCC
AGTATTCTGGTACCGTTTACTAAAGTGATCGTCATGTTCACTTTACTGTTGAGCATTCATTTTAAATGCC
AGCAAGGTTTACGCACACGCATTCTGTTACTGCGGATGGTGACCTGGATTGGTCGCTGGTCGATGCTCGA
CCTGTTTGTCATATCTTTAACCATGTCGCTGATTAATCGCGATCAGATCCTCGCTTTTACTATGGGACCG
GCTGCGTTTTATTTCGGCGCAGCGGTAATTTTGACTATTCTTGCTGTGGAATGGCTGGACAGCCGCTTAC
TTTGGGATGCACATGAGTCAGGAAACGCCCGCTTCGACGACTGAAGCGCAGATTAAAAATAAACGCCGTA
TCTCACCTTTCTGGCTGCTGCCGTTCATCGCGCTAATGATTGCCAGTTGGCTGATTTGGGACAGTTATCA
GGACCGGGGTAATACCGTCACCATCGACTTTATGTCGGCGGATGGTATTGTTCCAGGCCGTACGCCTGTT
CGTTATCAGGGCGTTGAAGTCGGAACAGTGCAGGATATCAGCCTCAGCGACGATCTTCGTAAGATTGAAG
TCAAGGTCAGCATCAAGTCCGATATGAAAGATGCGCTGCGCGAAGAGACTCAGTTCTGGCTGGTGACGCC
AAAAGCATCGTTGGCAGGTGTCTCCGGGCTGGACGCCCTCGTCGGTGGGAACTATATCGGCATGATGCCG
GGTAAAGGTAAAGAGCAGGATCACTTTGTCGCACTCGATACCCAACCGAAATATCGGCTGGACAATGGCG
ATCTGATGATCCACCTGCAAGCCCCCGATCTCGGTTCGCTGAACAGCGGTTCATTGGTCTATTTCCGCAA
GATCCCGGTGGGAAAAGTCTACGACTATGCCATCAATCCCAACAAGCAAGGCGTGGTGATTGATGTCCTG
ATCGAGCGGCGTTTTACCGATCTGGTGAAAAAAGGTAGCCGTTTCTGGAACGTTTCCGGCGTTGATGCCA
ACGTCAGTATCAGTGGCGCGAAGGTGAAACTGGAAAGCCTGGCGGCACTGGTTAACGGTGCGATTGCCTT
CGATTCACCAGAAGAGTCGAAACCTGCCGAGGCGGAAGATACCTTTGGTCTGTATGAAGATCTGGCCCAC
AGCCAGCGTGGCGTAATAATAAAACTGGAACTGCCGAGTGGGGCCGGATTAACCGCCGACTCGACGCCGT
TAATGTATCAGGGGCTGGAAGTCGGACAGCTGACTAAACTGGATTTAAATCCTGGTGGTAAAGTCACAGG
GGAAATGACCGTTGATCCCAGCGTCGTTACCCTGCTTCGTGAAAATACCCGCATCGAATTACGCAACCCG
AAATTATCCCTTAGCGATGCTAATCTCAGCGCCCTGCTGACCGGCAAAACCTTCGAGCTGGTGCCCGGCG
ATGGCGAGCCACGCAAAGAGTTCGTTGTTGTGCCAGGCGAAAAAGCACTGCTGCATGAACCTGATGTTCT
GACGCTGACCCTGACCGCGCCGGAAAGTTACGGTATTGATGCGGGTCAGCCGCTCATTCTTCACGGCGTG
CAGGTAGGCCAGGTTATCGATCGTAAACTCACCAGCAAAGGCGTCACCTTTACCGTCGCCATCGAGCCTC
AGCATCGCGAACTGGTAAAAGGCGATAGCAAATTTGTCGTCAACAGCCGTGTCGATGTGAAGGTGGGGCT
GGATGGCGTTGAGTTTCTCGGTGCCAGCGCCTCAGAATGGATCAATGGCGGGATACGTATTCTGCCGGGC
GATAAAGGTGAGATGAAAGCCAGCTATCCACTGTATGCCAATTTGGAAAAAGCGCTGGAGAACAGCCTTA
GCGATTTACCCACCACAACCGTGAGTTTGAGTGCAGAGACGCTGCCGGATGTGCAGGCAGGATCGGTAGT
GCTGTACCGTAAATTTGAAGTTGGTGAAGTGATTACCGTGCGTCCGCGAGCTAACGCGTTTGATATCGAT
CTGCATATTAAGCCGGAGTATCGCAACCTTCTGACCAGCAATAGCGTGTTCTGGGCAGAAGGCGGGGCGA
AAGTTCAGCTGAATGGTAGTGGTCTGACCGTACAGGCATCCCCGCTCTCCAGAGCATTAAAGGGAGCCAT
TAGCTTCGACAACCTCAGCGGTGCCAGCGCCAGTCAGCGTAAAGGCGATAAGCGTATTCTGTATGCTTCC
GAAACAGCGGCCCGTGCGGTTGGCGGGCAGATTACGCTTCACGCTTTCGATGCCGGAAAACTGGCGGTCG
GGATGCCAATTCGCTATCTCGGTATTGATATCGGGCAAATCCAGACGCTGGATCTGATTACCGCACGCAA
TGAAGTACAGGCAAAGGCGGTACTTTACCCGGAATATGTCCAGACCTTTGCTCGCGGTGGTACGCGCTTC
TCAGTGGTCAGCCGTGTCGATGTGAAGGTGGGGCTGGATGGCGTTGAGTTTCTCGGTGCCAGCGCCTCAG
AATGGATCAATGGCCCGTATATCAACGTCGAACCAGGCCGGGGCAATCCTCGCCGCGACTTTGAATTACA
AGAGGCCACCATTACTGATTCGCGTTACCTGGATGGCTTAAGCATTATTGTTGAAGCGCCGGAAGCCGGT
TCGTTAGGCATCGGTACGCCTGTGCTGTTCCGTGGTCTGGAAGTCGGTACGGTTACAGGAATGACGCTGG
GGACATTGTCAGATCGCGTGATGATTGCGATGCGCATCAGTAAACGCTATCAACACCTGGTGCGTAACAA
TTCCGTCTTCTGGTTGGCATCGGGTTACAGTCTGGACTTTGGTCTGACGGGCGGCGTAGTGAAAACCGGC
ACCTTTAACCAGTTTATCCGTGGCGGCATCGCCTTCGCCACGCCTCCGGGTACGCCACTGGCACCGAAAG
CCCAGGAAGGCAAACACTTCCTGTTGCAGGAAAGTGAACCGAAAGAGTGGCGTGAATGGGGAACTGCGCT
TCCCAAATAAGTACCAAATTCCAGAAAAGAGACGCTGAAAAGCGTCTTTTTTCGTTTTGGTCCTGGTCTG
AGGAATGGTTGTAAGCTTGGCTGTTTTGGCGGATGAGAGAAGATTTTCAGCCTGATACAGATTAAATCAG
AACGCAGAAGCGGTCTGATAAAACAGAATTTGCCTGGCGGCAGTAGCGCGGTGGTCCCACCTGACCCCAT
GCCGAACTCAGAAGTGAAACGCCGTAGCGCCGATGGTAGTGTGGGGTCTCCCCATGCGAGAGTAGGGAAC
TGCCAGGCATCAAATAAAACGAAAGGCTCAGTCGAAAGACTGGGCCTTTCGTTTTATCTGTTGTTTGTCG
GTGAACGCTCTCCTGAGTAGGACAAATCCGCCGGGAGCGGATTTGAACGTTGCGAAGCAACGGCCCGGAG
GGTGGCGGGCAGGACGCCCGCCATAAACTGCCAGGCATCAAATTAAGCAGAAGGCCATCCTGACGGATGG
CCTTTTTGCGTTTCTACAAACTCTTTTGTTTATTTTTCTAAATACATTCAAATATGTATCCGCTCATGAG
ACAATAACCCTGATAAATGCTTCAATAATATTGAAAAAGGAAGAGTATGAGTATTCAACATTTCCGTGTC
GCCCTTATTCCCTTTTTTGCGGCATTTTGCCTTCCTGTTTTTGCTCACCCAGAAACGCTGGTGAAAGTAA
AAGATGCTGAAGATCAGTTGGGTGCACGAGTGGGTTACATCGAACTGGATCTCAACAGCGGTAAGATCCT
TGAGAGTTTTCGCCCCGAAGAACGTTTTCCAATGATGAGCACTTTTAAAGTTCTGCTATGTGGCGCGGTA
TTATCCCGTGTTGACGCCGGGCAAGAGCAACTCGGTCGCCGCATACACTATTCTCAGAATGACTTGGTTG
AGTACTCACCAGTCACAGAAAAGCATCTTACGGATGGCATGACAGTAAGAGAATTATGCAGTGCTGCCAT
AACCATGAGTGATAACACTGCGGCCAACTTACTTCTGACAACGATCGGAGGACCGAAGGAGCTAACCGCT
TTTTTGCACAACATGGGGGATCATGTAACTCGCCTTGATCGTTGGGAACCGGAGCTGAATGAAGCCATAC
CAAACGACGAGCGTGACACCACGATGCCTGCAGCAATGGCAACAACGTTGCGCAAACTATTAACTGGCGA
ACTACTTACTCTAGCTTCCCGGCAACAATTAATAGACTGGATGGAGGCGGATAAAGTTGCAGGACCACTT
CTGCGCTCGGCCCTTCCGGCTGGCTGGTTTATTGCTGATAAATCTGGAGCCGGTGAGCGTGGGTCTCGCG
GTATCATTGCAGCACTGGGGCCAGATGGTAAGCCCTCCCGTATCGTAGTTATCTACACGACGGGGAGTCA
GGCAACTATGGATGAACGAAATAGACAGATCGCTGAGATAGGTGCCTCACTGATTAAGCATTGGTAACTG
TCAGACCAAGTTTACTCATATATACTTTAGATTGATT
[125 nt withheld, positions 6688-6812]
C
[141 nt withheld, positions 6814-6954]
CCTTTGACGTTGGAGTCCACGTTCTTT
[37 nt withheld, positions 6982-7018]
ACCCTATCTCGGGCTATTCTTTTGATTTATAAGGGATTTTGCCGATTTCGGCCTATTGGTTAAAAAATGA
GCTGATTTAACAAAAATTTAACGCGAATTTTAACAAAATATTAACGTTTACAATTTAAAAGGATCTAGGT
GAAGATCCTTTTTGATAATCTCATGACCAAAATCCCTTAACGTGAGTTTTCGTTCCACTGAGCGTCAGAC
CCCGTAGAAAAGATCAAAGGATCTTCTTGAGATCCTTTTTTTCTGCGCGTAATCTGCTGCTTGCAAACAA
AAAAACCACCGCTACCAGCGGTGGTTTGTTTGCCGGATCAAGAGCTACCAACTCTTTTTCCGAAGGTAAC
TGGCTCAGCAGAGCGCAGATACCAAATACTGTCCTTCTAGTGTAGCCGTAGTTAGGCCACCACTTCAAGA
ACTCTGTAGCACCGCCTACATACCTCGCTCTGCTAATCCTGTTACCAGTGGCTGCTGCCAGTGGCGATAA
GTCGTGTCTTACCGGGTTGGACTCAAGACGATAGTTACCGGATAAGGCGCAGCGGTCGGGCTGAACGGGG
GGTTCGTGCACACAGCCCAGCTTGGAGCGAACGACCTACACCGAACTGAGATACCTACAGCGTGAGCTAT
GAGAAAGCGCCACGCTTCCCGAAGGGAGAAAGGCGGACAGGTATCCGGTAAGCGGCAGGGTCGGAACAGG
AGAGCGCACGAGGGAGCTTCCAGGGGGAAACGCCTGGTATCTTTATAGTCCTGTCGGGTTTCGCCACCTC
TGACTTGAGCGTCGATTTTTGTGATGCTCGTCAGGGGGGCGGAGCCTATGGAAAAACGCCAGCAACGCGG
CCTTTTTACGGTTCCTGGCCTTTTGCTGGCCTTTTGCTCACATGTTAGCTTGGCTGGACGTAAACTCCTC
TTCAGACCTAATAACTTCGTATAGCATACATTATACGAAGTTATATTAAGGGTTATTGAATATGATCGGA
ATTGGGCTGCAGGAATTCGATAGCTTGGCTGCAGGTCGACCTCGAGGACATGTTCTTTCCTGCGTTATCC
CCTGATTCTGTGGATAACCGTATTACCGCCTTTGAGTGAGCTGATACCGCTCGCCGCAGCCGAACGACCG
AGCGCAGCGAGTCAGTGAGCGAGGAAGCGGAAGAGCGCCTGATGCGGTATTTTCTCCTTACGCATCTGTG
CGGTATTTCACACCGCATAGGGTCATGGCTGCGCCCCGACACCCGCCAACACCCGCTGACGCGCCCTGAC
GGGCTTGTCTGCTCCCGGCATCCGCTTACAGACAAGCTGTGACCGTCTCCGGGAGCTGCATGTGTCAGAG
GTTTTCACCGTCATCACCGAAACGCGCGAGGCAGAAGGAGATGGCGCCCAACAGTCCCCCGGCCACGGGG
CCTGCCACCATACCCACGCCGAAACAAGCGCTCATGAGCCCGAAGTGGCGAGCCCGATCTTCCCCATCGG
TGATGTCGGCGATATAGGCGCCAGCAACCGCACCTGTGGCGCCGGTGATGCCGGCCACGATGCGTCCGGC
GTAGAGGATCTGCTCATGTTTGACAGCTTATCATCGATGCATAATGTGCCTGTCAAATGGACGAAGCAGG
GATTCTGCAAACCCTATGCTACTCCGTCAAGCCGTCAATTGTCTGATTCGTTACCAA
